>Addgene plasmid #242021 | PS Intein NLS-NES | addgene full sequence | sequence record 483128 | Addgene NGS Result
CGTTACATAACTTACGGTAAATGGCCCGCCTGGCTGACCGCCCAACGACCCCCGCCCATTGACGTCAATA
ATGACGTATGTTCCCATAGTAACGCCAATAGGGACTTTCCATTGACGTCAATGGGTGGAGTATTTACGGT
AAACTGCCCACTTGGCAGTACATCAAGTGTATCATATGCCAAGTACGCCCCCTATTGACGTCAATGACGG
TAAATGGCCCGCCTGGCATTATGCCCAGTACATGACCTTATGGGACTTTCCTACTTGGCAGTACATCTAC
GTATTAGTCATCGCTATTACCATGGTGATGCGGTTTTGGCAGTACATCAATGGGCGTGGATAGCGGTTTG
ACTCACGGGGATTTCCAAGTCTCCACCCCATTGACGTCAATGGGAGTTTGTTTTGGCACCAAAATCAACG
GGACTTTCCAAAATGTCGTAACAACTCCGCCCCATTGACGCAAATGGGCGGTAGGCGTGTACGGTGGGAG
GTCTATATAAGCAGAGCTGGTTTAGTGAACCGTCAGATCCGCTAGCACCATGGCTGCTGCCAAGAGAGTT
AAGCTGGACGAGGGGGGTGGTGGATCAATGGTGAGCAAGGGCGAGGAGGATAACATGGCCATCATCAAGG
AGTTCATGCGCTTCAAGGTGCACATGGAGGGCTCCGTGAACGGCCACGAGTTCGAGATCGAGGGCGAGGG
CGAGGGCCGCCCCTACGAGGGCACCCAGACCGCCAAGCTGAAGGTGACCAAGGGTGGCCCCCTGCCCTTC
GCCTGGGACATCCTGTCCCCTCAGTTCATGTACGGCTCCAAGGCCTACGTGAAGCACCCCGCCGACATCC
CCGACTACTTGAAGCTGTCCTTCCCCGAGGGCTTCAAGTGGGAGCGCGTGATGAACTTCGAGGACGGCGG
CGTGGTGACCGTGACCCAGGACTCCTCCCTGCAGGACGGCGAGTTCATCTACAAGGTGAAGCTGCGCGGC
ACCAACTTCCCCTCCGACGGCCCCGTAATGCAGAAGAAGACCATGGGCTGGGAGGCCTCCTCCGAGCGGA
TGTACTCCGGATACTGTCTGGATCTGAAAACCCAGGTTCAGACACCGCAGGGTATGAAAGAAATTTCAAA
TATTCAGGTGGGTGATCTGGTTCTGAGCAATACTGGTTATAATGAAGTGCTGAATGTGTTTCCGAAAAGC
AAAAAAAAAAGCTATAAAATCACCCTGGAAGATGGCAAAGAAATCATTTGTAGCGAAGAACACCTGTTTC
CGACCCAGACTGGTGAAATGAATATTAGCGGTGGTCTGAAAGAAGGTATGTGCCTGTATGTTAAAAAGCT
TGGTGGAGGAGGTTCTAACATTGATGAGTTGGCCCTCAAATTCGCAGGACTCGACCTGGGAGGTGGTGGA
TCAGGAGGAGGCGGTTCTATGGTGAGCAAGGGCGAGGAGCTGTTCACCGGGGTGGTGCCCATCCTGGTCG
AGCTGGACGGCGACGTAAACGGCCACAAGTTCAGCGTGCGCGGCGAGGGCGAGGGCGATGCCACCAACGG
CAAGCTGACCCTGAAGTTCATCTGCACCACCGGCAAGCTGCCCGTGCCCTGGCCCACCCTCGTGACCACC
CTGACCTACGGCGTGCAGTGCTTCAGCCGCTACCCCGACCACATGAAGCGCCACGACTTCTTCAAGTCCG
CCATGCCCGAAGGCTACGTCCAGGAGCGCACCATCAGCTTCAAGGACGACGGCACCTACAAGACCCGCGC
CGAGGTGAAGTTCGAGGGCGACACCCTGGTGAACCGCATCGAGCTGAAGGGCATCGACTTCAAGGAGGAC
GGCAACATCCTGGGGCACAAGCTGGAGTACAACTTCAACAGCCACAACGTCTATATCACCGCCGACAAGC
AGAAGAACGGCATCAAGGCCAACTTCAAGATCCGCCACAACGTGGAGGACGGCAGCGTGCAGCTCGCCGA
CCACTACCAGCAGAACACCCCCATCGGCGACGGCCCCGTGCTGCTGCCCGACAACCACTACCTGAGCACC
CAGTCCAAGCTGAGCAAAGATCCCAACGAGAAACGCGATCACATGGTCCTGCTGGAGTTCGTGACCGCCG
CCGGGATCACTCTCGGCATGGACGAGCTGTACAAGGGAGGTGGTGGATCAGGAGGAGGTGGTTCTACCGG
TGAAATGATGCTGAAAAAAATCCTGAAAATCGAGGAACTGGATGAACGCGGTACCGGCAGCGGAGGTCAT
ACCTTGTATGCGCCGGGGGGTTATGACATCATGGGTTACCTCATACAGATCATGAATAGGCCGAACCCAC
AAGTGGAACTCGGACCCGTCGATACCTCCTGCGCTCTCATTCTGTGTGACCTTAAGCAGAAGGATACCCC
TATCGTGTACGCCTCCGAGGCATTTCTGTACATGACAGGGTACTCGAACGCCGAAGTGCTGGGACGGAAC
TGCCGCTTCCTGCAAAGCCCGGATGGAATGGTGAAGCCTAAGTCAACCCGCAAATACGTGGACTCCAACA
CTATCAACACCATGCGCAAGGCCATTGACCGCAATGCTGAGGTGCAAGTGGAAGTGGTGAACTTCAAGAA
GAATGGACAGCGCTTCGTCAACTTCCTGACTATGATCCCCGTGCGCGACGAGACCGGCGAATATCGGTAC
AGCATGGGGTTTCAGTGTGAGACAGAGGGCGGCTCAGGAGGCAGCGGCGGTTCTGGAGGTTCCGGTGGCG
GCTCAGGAGGTAGCGGAGGGTCTCACACTCTTTACGCCCCTGGAGGATACGACATTATGGGATATTTGAT
TCAGATTATGAACCGCCCAAACCCTCAGGTCGAACTGGGGCCTGTGGACACGTCATGTGCCCTGATCCTG
TGCGATCTGAAGCAAAAGGACACTCCGATTGTCTACGCCTCGGAAGCCTTCTTGTATATGACCGGATACA
GCAATGCAGAGGTGCTCGGTAGGAACTGCAGATTCCTGCAGTCCCCCGACGGGATGGTGAAACCAAAGTC
CACTCGCAAATATGTGGACTCGAACACGATCAATACAATGCGGAAGGCCATCGACCGGAACGCCGAGGTC
CAGGTGGAGGTGGTCAACTTTAAGAAGAACGGCCAGCGGTTCGTGAACTTTCTCACCATGATTCCGGTCC
GGGATGAAACCGGAGAGTACAGATACTCCATGGGATTCCAGTGCGAAACCGAAGGGTCAGGATCCGAACT
GATTGATATTGAAGTTAGCGGTAACCACCTGTTCTATGCCAATGATATTCTGACCCATAATAGCTCGAGC
CCCGAGGACGGCGCCCTGAAGGGCGAGATCAAGCAGAGGCTGAAGCTGAAGGACGGCGGCCACTACGACG
CTGAGGTCAAGACCACCTACAAGGCCAAGAAGCCCGTGCAGCTGCCCGGCGCCTACAACGTCAACATCAA
GTTGGACATCACCTCCCACAACGAGGACTACACCATCGTGGAACAGTACGAACGCGCCGAGGGCCGCCAC
TCCACCGGCGGCATGGACGAGCTGTACAAGTAAGCGGCCGCGACTCTAGATCATAATCAGCCATACCACA
TTTGTAGAGGTTTTACTTGCTTTAAAAAACCTCCCACACCTCCCCCTGAACCTGAAACATAAAATGAATG
CAATTGTTGTTGTTAACTTGTTTATTGCAGCTTATAATGGTTACAAATAAAGCAATAGCATCACAAATTT
CACAAATAAAGCATTTTTTTCACTGCATTCTAGTTGTGGTTTGTCCAAACTCATCAATGTATCTTAAGGC
GTAAATTGTAAGCGTTAATATTTTGTTAAAATTCGCGTTAAATTTTTGTTAAATCAGCTCATTTTTTAAC
CAATAGGCCGAAATCGGCAAAATCCCTTATAAATCAAAAGAATAGACCGAGATAGGGT
[37 nt withheld, positions 3909-3945]
AAAGAACGTGGACTCCAACGTCAAAGG
[49 nt withheld, positions 3973-4021]
T
[91 nt withheld, positions 4023-4113]
G
[124 nt withheld, positions 4115-4238]
CAGGTGGCACTTTTCGGGGAAATGTGCGCGGAACCCCTATTTGTTTATTTTTCTAAATACATTCAAATAT
GTATCCGCTCATGAGACAATAACCCTGATAAATGCTTCAATAATATTGAAAAAGGAAGAGTCCTGAGGCG
GAAAGAACCAGCTGTGGAATGTGTGTCAGTTAGGGTGTGGAAAGTCCCCAGGCTCCCCAGCAGGCAGAAG
TATGCAAAGCATGCATCTCAATTAGTCAGCAACCAGGTGTGGAAAGTCCCCAGGCTCCCCAGCAGGCAGA
AGTATGCAAAGCATGCATCTCAATTAGTCAGCAACCATAGTCCCGCCCCTAACTCCGCCCATCCCGCCCC
TAACTCCGCCCAGTTCCGCCCATTCTCCGCCCCATGGCTGACTAATTTTTTTTATTTATGCAGAGGCCGA
GGCCGCCTCGGCCTCTGAGCTATTCCAGAAGTAGTGAGGAGGCTTTTTTGGAGGCCTAGGCTTTTGCAAA
GATCGATCAAGAGACAGGATGAGGATCGTTTCGCATGATTGAACAAGATGGATTGCACGCAGGTTCTCCG
GCCGCTTGGGTGGAGAGGCTATTCGGCTATGACTGGGCACAACAGACAATCGGCTGCTCTGATGCCGCCG
TGTTCCGGCTGTCAGCGCAGGGGCGCCCGGTTCTTTTTGTCAAGACCGACCTGTCCGGTGCCCTGAATGA
ACTGCAAGACGAGGCAGCGCGGCTATCGTGGCTGGCCACGACGGGCGTTCCTTGCGCAGCTGTGCTCGAC
GTTGTCACTGAAGCGGGAAGGGACTGGCTGCTATTGGGCGAAGTGCCGGGGCAGGATCTCCTGTCATCTC
ACCTTGCTCCTGCCGAGAAAGTATCCATCATGGCTGATGCAATGCGGCGGCTGCATACGCTTGATCCGGC
TACCTGCCCATTCGACCACCAAGCGAAACATCGCATCGAGCGAGCACGTACTCGGATGGAAGCCGGTCTT
GTCGATCAGGATGATCTGGACGAAGAGCATCAGGGGCTCGCGCCAGCCGAACTGTTCGCCAGGCTCAAGG
CGAGCATGCCCGACGGCGAGGATCTCGTCGTGACCCATGGCGATGCCTGCTTGCCGAATATCATGGTGGA
AAATGGCCGCTTTTCTGGATTCATCGACTGTGGCCGGCTGGGTGTGGCGGACCGCTATCAGGACATAGCG
TTGGCTACCCGTGATATTGCTGAAGAGCTTGGCGGCGAATGGGCTGACCGCTTCCTCGTGCTTTACGGTA
TCGCCGCTCCCGATTCGCAGCGCATCGCCTTCTATCGCCTTCTTGACGAGTTCTTCTGAGCGGGACTCTG
GGGTTCGAAATGACCGACCAAGCGACGCCCAACCTGCCATCACGAGATTTCGATTCCACCGCCGCCTTCT
ATGAAAGGTTGGGCTTCGGAATCGTTTTCCGGGACGCCGGCTGGATGATCCTCCAGCGCGGGGATCTCAT
GCTGGAGTTCTTCGCCCACCCTAGGGGGAGGCTAACTGAAACACGGAAGGAGACAATACCGGAAGGAACC
CGCGCTATGACGGCAATAAAAAGACAGAATAAAACGCACGGTGTTGGGTCGTTTGTTCATAAACGCGGGG
TTCGGTCCCAGGGCTGGCACTCTGTCGATACCCCACCGAGACCCCATTGGGGCCAATACGCCCGCGTTTC
TTCCTTTTCCCCACCCCACCCCCCAAGTTCGGGTGAAGGCCCAGGGCTCGCAGCCAACGTCGGGGCGGCA
GGCCCTGCCATAGCCTCAGGTTACTCATATATACTTTAGATTGATTTAAAACTTCATTTTTAATTTAAAA
GGATCTAGGTGAAGATCCTTTTTGATAATCTCATGACCAAAATCCCTTAACGTGAGTTTTCGTTCCACTG
AGCGTCAGACCCCGTAGAAAAGATCAAAGGATCTTCTTGAGATCCTTTTTTTCTGCGCGTAATCTGCTGC
TTGCAAACAAAAAAACCACCGCTACCAGCGGTGGTTTGTTTGCCGGATCAAGAGCTACCAACTCTTTTTC
CGAAGGTAACTGGCTTCAGCAGAGCGCAGATACCAAATACTGTTCTTCTAGTGTAGCCGTAGTTAGGCCA
CCACTTCAAGAACTCTGTAGCACCGCCTACATACCTCGCTCTGCTAATCCTGTTACCAGTGGCTGCTGCC
AGTGGCGATAAGTCGTGTCTTACCGGGTTGGACTCAAGACGATAGTTACCGGATAAGGCGCAGCGGTCGG
GCTGAACGGGGGGTTCGTGCACACAGCCCAGCTTGGAGCGAACGACCTACACCGAACTGAGATACCTACA
GCGTGAGCTATGAGAAAGCGCCACGCTTCCCGAAGGGAGAAAGGCGGACAGGTATCCGGTAAGCGGCAGG
GTCGGAACAGGAGAGCGCACGAGGGAGCTTCCAGGGGGAAACGCCTGGTATCTTTATAGTCCTGTCGGGT
TTCGCCACCTCTGACTTGAGCGTCGATTTTTGTGATGCTCGTCAGGGGGGCGGAGCCTATGGAAAAACGC
CAGCAACGCGGCCTTTTTACGGTTCCTGGCCTTTTGCTGGCCTTTTGCTCACATGTTCTTTCCTGCGTTA
TCCCCTGATTCTGTGGATAACCGTATTACCGCCATGCATTAGTTATTAATAGTAATCAATTACGGGGTCA
TTAGTTCATAGCCCATATATGGAGTTCCG
Features (pLannotate 1.2.2; 17 found; start..end, strand, type, name):
      1..304     +  enhancer       CMV enhancer: human cytomegalovirus immediate early enhancer
    305..508     +  promoter       CMV promoter: human cytomegalovirus (CMV) immediate early promoter
    588..1112    +  CDS            mBlueberry2 (fragment): mBlueberry2 is a basic (constitutively fluorescent) blue fluorescent protein published in 2007, derived from Discosoma. It has very low acid sensitivity.
   1419..2135    +  CDS            superfolder GFP: GFP variant that folds robustly even when fused to poorly folded proteins (Pédelacq et al., 2006) mammalian codon-optimized
   2754..3203    +  CDS            pMag: "positive Magnet" variant of an N-terminally truncated Vivid (VVD) blue light photoreceptor from Neurospora crassa (Kawano et al., 2015) rapidly heterodimerizes with nMagHigh1 upon blue light irradiation to form a complex with slow switch-off kinetics
   3290..3533    +  CDS            Slow-FT (fragment): blue-to-red fluorescent timer derivative of mCherry (Subach et al., 2009) mammalian codon-optimized
   3549..3632    +  CDS            large T antigen (fragment): large T antigen from SV40 (simian virus 40)
   3655..3776    +  polyA_signal   SV40 poly(A) signal: SV40 polyadenylation signal
   3810..4238    -  rep_origin     f1 ori (sequence partly withheld): f1 bacteriophage origin of replication; arrow indicates direction of (+) strand synthesis
   4265..4369    +  promoter       AmpR promoter: bla
   4371..4728    +  promoter       SV40 promoter: SV40 enhancer and early promoter
   4763..5557    +  CDS            NeoR/KanR: aminoglycoside phosphotransferase from Tn5; aph(3')-II (or nptII); confers resistance to neomycin, kanamycin, and G418 (Geneticin®)
   5578..5730    +  CDS            ble (fragment): BLE_KLEPN - Experimental evidence at protein level: Swiss-Prot protein existence level 1. Binding protein with a strong affinity to the bleomycin family of antibiotics. Binds to CL990; an antimitotic-antibiotic compound. From Klebsiella pneumoniae.
   5789..5836    +  polyA_signal   HSV TK poly(A) signal: herpes simplex virus thymidine kinase polyadenylation signal (Cole and Stacy, 1985)
   5927..5943    -  polyA_signal   bGH poly(A) signal (fragment): bovine growth hormone polyadenylation signal
   6165..6753    +  rep_origin     ori: high-copy-number ColE1/pMB1/pBR322/pUC origin of replication
   6868..6927    +  enhancer       CMV enhancer (fragment): human cytomegalovirus immediate early enhancer
