[The description below was written by a language model from this plasmid's Addgene catalogue record and pLannotate feature annotations shown in this document.]
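Description:
PS Intein NLS-NES is a mammalian expression plasmid built on the mEGFP-N1 backbone, carrying a synthetic insert of about 3 kb cloned between NheI and NotI. The insert is transcribed from the human CMV immediate-early enhancer/promoter and terminated by an SV40 polyadenylation signal. The plasmid replicates in E. coli at high copy from a pUC-type ColE1 origin and also carries an f1 origin. A single NeoR/KanR (aph(3')-II) cassette sits behind tandem bacterial (bla) and SV40 early promoters and ends in an HSV TK poly(A) signal. It provides kanamycin selection in bacteria and could support G418 selection in mammalian cells.

According to the insert name, the payload is one fusion polypeptide. From the N-terminus it contains a Myc-derived NLS, the N-terminal fragment of mCherry, an N-intein segment, a Super-PKI-2 nuclear export signal, msfEGFP, and a C-intein that is split by tandem VVD blue-light photoreceptor domains joined by linkers. The C-terminal fragment of mCherry closes the fusion. The stated purpose is blue-light-induced reconstitution of mCherry and its relocalization to the nucleus. This implies that light acting on the VVD pair makes the intein competent for splicing, which ligates the two mCherry halves. The spliced red protein would keep the NLS, while the NES and GFP would be excised with the intein; this reading is inferred from the domain order rather than stated in the record.

The automated feature table labels the mCherry halves as mBlueberry2 and Slow-FT fragments and annotates only one VVD copy, as pMag. These are homology-based calls on related sequences. The intein segments, NLS and NES are not annotated at all.
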