Addgene plasmid #242021: PS Intein NLS-NES
Purpose: Blue-light-induced reconstitution of mCherry and its relocalization to the nucleus.
Depositing lab: Vladislav Verkhusha. Depositing organization: Albert Einstein College of Medicine. Publication: Photoswitchable intein for light control of covalent protein binding and cleavage. Baloban M, Manoilov KY, Karasev MM, Verkhusha VV, Shcherbakova DM. Nat Commun. 2025 Sep 11;16(1):8263. doi: 10.1038/s41467-025-63595-9. PubMed 40935816.
Backbone
  Vector backbone: mEGFP-N1
  Backbone size w/o insert (bp): 3930
  Vector type: Mammalian Expression
Growth in bacteria
  Bacterial resistance: Kanamycin, 50 μg/mL
  Growth temperature: 37°C
  Growth strain: DH5alpha
  Copy number: High Copy
Gene/Insert
  Gene/Insert name: PS Intein NLS-NES (alt name: MycA1_NLS-Linker-mCherryN-SGY-IntN-Linker-Super-PKI-2-NES-Linker-msfEGFP-IntC1-Linker1-VVD-Linker2-VVD-Linker3-IntC-SSS-mCherryC)
  Species: Synthetic
  Insert size (bp): 3015
  Promoter: CMV
  Cloning method: Restriction Enzyme; 5′ cloning site NheI (not destroyed); 3′ cloning site NotI (not destroyed)
  Sequencing primers: 5′ CMV Forward; 3′ SV40pA-R
Terms and licenses: Academic/Nonprofit Terms; Industry Terms: Not Available to Industry
How to cite: PS Intein NLS-NES was a gift from Vladislav Verkhusha (Addgene plasmid # 242021 ; http://n2t.net/addgene:242021 ; RRID:Addgene_242021)
